Addgene plasmid #212648: pPB_EF1a_tNGFR_ZeoR
Purpose: piggyBac vector to express tNGFR with zeocin resistance
Depositing lab: Paul Blainey. Depositing organization: Broad Institute. Publication: Live-cell transcriptomics with engineered virus-like particles. Najia MA, Le A, Borrajo J, Pruett L, Tsai F, Ogi R, Huang JY, Griffith LG, Daley GQ, Blainey PC. Cell. 2026 Sep 1:S0092-8674(26)00932-3. doi: 10.1016/j.cell.2026.08.005. PubMed 42679822.
Backbone
  Vector backbone: pB-rtTA (Addgene #126034)
  Vector type: Mammalian Expression ; piggyBac
  Selectable markers: Zeocin
Growth in bacteria
  Bacterial resistance: Ampicillin, 100 μg/mL
  Growth temperature: 30°C
  Growth strain: NEB Stable
  Copy number: High Copy
Gene/Insert
  Gene/Insert name: tNGFR
  Species: Synthetic
  Promoter: EF1a
  Cloning method: Gibson Cloning
  Sequencing primers: 5′ gcgatggagtttccccacactg
Terms and licenses: Academic/Nonprofit Terms; Industry Terms: Not Available to Industry
Depositor comments: Please visit https://doi.org/10.1101/2024.10.01.616098 for bioRxiv preprint.
How to cite: pPB_EF1a_tNGFR_ZeoR was a gift from Paul Blainey (Addgene plasmid # 212648 ; http://n2t.net/addgene:212648 ; RRID:Addgene_212648)
