[The description below was written by a language model from this plasmid's Addgene catalogue record and pLannotate feature annotations shown in this document.]
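Description:
pPB_EF1a_tNGFR_ZeoR is a piggyBac transposon vector for stable expression of a truncated nerve growth factor receptor (tNGFR) in mammalian cells, built by Gibson cloning into the pB-rtTA backbone. In bacteria it is maintained through a high-copy ColE1/pUC-type origin and selected with ampicillin via the β-lactamase gene. The backbone also retains an f1 phage origin and remnants of a pBluescript-style lac region (lac promoter and operator, CAP site, lacZα and lacI fragments).

The payload is a single expression cassette driven by the human EF-1α core promoter together with its intron A, which gives strong constitutive transcription in many mammalian cell types. This is followed by a fragment of the human NGFR (TNFRSF16) coding sequence, consistent with a truncated receptor commonly used as a cell-surface marker. Shortly downstream lies the Sh ble gene conferring Zeocin resistance. The two reading frames are separated by only a short gap, suggesting co-expression from one transcript, although the linking element is not annotated. A WPRE then enhances transcript processing and expression, and an SV40 polyadenylation signal terminates the unit.

The automated feature table does not annotate the piggyBac terminal repeats that the catalogue entry implies. It does call several short matches (lambda portal protein fragments, a small MoMLV LTR fragment, a G-CSF destabilising element) that are probably incidental or stuffer sequence rather than functional parts. With a piggyBac transposase supplied separately, the cassette would integrate into the genome. Modified cells could then be selected with Zeocin and identified or enriched by surface tNGFR. The associated publication concerns live-cell transcriptomics with engineered virus-like particles, but the record does not state this plasmid's role in that work.
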