Features (pLannotate 1.2.2; 20 found; start..end, strand, type, name):
      1..120     +  CDS            B (fragment): PORTL_LAMBD - Experimental evidence at protein level: Swiss-Prot protein existence level 1. Forms the portal vertex of the capsid (PubMed:6228056, PubMed:6232391). This portal plays critical roles in head assembly, genome packaging, neck/tail attachment, and genome ejection (Probable). The portal protein multimerizes as a single ring-shaped homododecamer arranged around a central channel (PubMed:6232391). Binds to the terminase subunits to form the packaging machine (PubMed:7799432). From Escherichia phage lambda (Bacteriophage lambda).
    641..664     -  misc_feature   MCS (fragment): pBluescript multiple cloning site
   1306..1335    +  LTR            3' LTR (ΔU3) (fragment): self-inactivating 3' long terminal repeat (LTR) from Moloney murine leukemia virus
   1375..1586    +  promoter       EF-1α core promoter: core promoter for human elongation factor EF-1α
   1587..2525    +  intron         EF-1α intron A: intron upstream of the start codon of human EF-1α
   2547..3368    +  CDS            NGFR (fragment): TNR16_HUMAN - Also known as TNFRSF16. Experimental evidence at protein level: Swiss-Prot protein existence level 1. Low affinity receptor which can bind to NGF, BDNF, NTF3, and NTF4. Forms a heterodimeric receptor with SORCS2 that binds the precursor forms of NGF, BDNF and NTF3 with high affinity, and has much lower affinity for mature NGF and BDNF (PubMed:24908487). Plays an important role in differentiation and survival of specific neuronal populations during development (By similarity). Can mediate cell survival as well as cell death of neural cells. Plays a role in the inactivation of RHOA
   3435..3809    +  CDS            BleoR: antibiotic-binding protein; Sh ble from Streptoalloteichus hindustanus; confers resistance to bleomycin, phleomycin, and Zeocin™
   3825..4413    +  misc_feature   WPRE: woodchuck hepatitis virus posttranscriptional regulatory element
   4463..4584    +  polyA_signal   SV40 poly(A) signal: SV40 polyadenylation signal
   4602..4694    +  ncRNA          G-CSF SLDE: Accession: RF00183 - G-CSF factor stem-loop destabilising element (SLDE)
   5391..5858    +  CDS            B (fragment): PORTL_LAMBD - Experimental evidence at protein level: Swiss-Prot protein existence level 1. Forms the portal vertex of the capsid (PubMed:6228056, PubMed:6232391). This portal plays critical roles in head assembly, genome packaging, neck/tail attachment, and genome ejection (Probable). The portal protein multimerizes as a single ring-shaped homododecamer arranged around a central channel (PubMed:6232391). Binds to the terminase subunits to form the packaging machine (PubMed:7799432). From Escherichia phage lambda (Bacteriophage lambda).
   5896..5912    -  protein_bind   lac operator: The lac repressor binds to the lac operator to inhibit transcription in E. coli. This inhibition can be relieved by adding lactose or isopropyl-β-D-thiogalactopyranoside (IPTG). lac repressor encoded by lacI
   5920..5950    -  promoter       lac promoter: promoter for the E. coli lac operon
   5965..5986    -  protein_bind   CAP binding site: CAP binding activates transcription in the presence of cAMP. E. coli catabolite activator protein
   5999..6091    -  CDS            lacI (fragment): lac repressor; lacI; The lac repressor binds to the lac operator to inhibit transcription in E. coli. This inhibition can be relieved by adding lactose or isopropyl-β-D-thiogalactopyranoside (IPTG).
   6274..6862    -  rep_origin     ori: high-copy-number ColE1/pMB1/pBR322/pUC origin of replication
   7033..7893    -  CDS            AmpR: β-lactamase; bla; confers resistance to ampicillin, carbenicillin, and related antibiotics
   7894..7998    -  promoter       AmpR promoter: bla
   8051..8479    -  rep_origin     f1 ori (sequence partly withheld): f1 bacteriophage origin of replication; arrow indicates direction of (+) strand synthesis
   8484..8639    -  CDS            lacZα (fragment): LacZα fragment of β-galactosidase; lacZ fragment
>Addgene plasmid #212648 | pPB_EF1a_tNGFR_ZeoR | addgene full sequence | sequence record 420249 | Addgene NGS Result
CGCGCCTCGTTCATTCACGTTTTTGAACCCGTGGAGGACGGGCAGACTCGCGGTGCAAATGTGTTTTACA
GCGTGATGGAGCAGATGAAGATGCTCGACACGCTGCAGAACACGCAGCTAGATTAACCCTAGAAAGATAA
TCATATTGTGACGTACGTTAAAGATAATCATGTGTAAAATTGACGCATGTGTTTTATCGGTCTGTATATC
GAGGTTTATTTATTAATTTGAATAGATATTAAGTTTTATTATATTTACACTTACATACTAATAATAAATT
CAACAAACAATTTATTTATGTTTATTTATTTATTAAAAAAAACAAAAACTCAAAATTTCTTCTATAAAGT
AACAAAACTTTTATGAGGGACAGCCCCCCCCCAAAGCCCCCAGGGATGTAATTACGTCCCTCCCCCGCTA
GGGGGCAGCAGCGAGCCGCCCGGGGCTCCGCTCCGGTCCGGCGCTCCCCCCGCATCCCCGAGCCGGCAGC
GTGCGGGGACAGCCCGGGCACGGGGAAGGTGGCACGGGATCGCTTTCCTCTGAACGCTTCTCGCTGCTCT
TTGAGCCTGCAGACACCTGGGGGGATACGGGGAAAAGGCCTCCACCATAAAGATGGTTAATTAACCCACC
CAAGATCTGGATCGATAAGCTTGATATCGAATTCGGGAGGTGGTCCCTGCAGTTACGCCAATGATAACCC
CCGCCAGAAAAATCTTAGTAGCCTTCCCTTTTTGTTTTCCGTGCCCCAACTCGGCGGATTGACTCGGCCC
CTTCCGGAAACACCCGAATCAACTTCTAGTCAAATTATTGTTCACGCCGCAATGACCCACCCCTGGCCCG
CGTCTGTGGAACTGACCCCTGGTGTACAGGAGAGTTCGCTGCTGAAAGTGGTCCCAAAGGGGTACTAGTT
TTTAAGCTCCCAACTCCCCCTCCCCCAGCGTCTGGAGGATTCCACACCCTCGCACCGCAGGGGCGAGGAA
GTGGGCGGAGTCCGGTTTTGGCGCCAGCCGCTGAGGCTGCCAAGCAGAAAAGCCACCGCTGAGGAGACTC
CGGTCACTGTCCTCGCCCCGCCTCCCCCTTCCCTCCCCTTGGGGACCACCGGGCGCCACGCCGCGAACGG
TAAGTGCCGCGGTCGTCGGCGCCTCCGCCCTCCCCCTAGGGCCCCAATTCCCAGCGGGCGCGGCGCGCGG
CCCCGCGCGCAGCTCCCGGCTCCCTCCCCCTTCGGATGTGGCTTGAGCTGTAGGCGCGGAGTCCTGCAGC
CCCGATAAAATAAAAGATTTTATTTAGTCTCCAGAAAAAGGGGGGAATGAAAGACCCCACCTGTAGGTTT
GGCAATCTTGAAAGGAGTGGGAATTGGCTCCGGTGCCCGTCAGTGGGCAGAGCGCACATCGCCCACAGTC
CCCGAGAAGTTGGGGGGAGGGGTCGGCAATTGATCCGGTGCCTAGAGAAGGTGGCGCGGGGTAAACTGGG
AAAGTGATGTCGTGTACTGGCTCCGCCTTTTTCCCGAGGGTGGGGGAGAACCGTATATAAGTGCAGTAGT
CGCCGTGAACGTTCTTTTTCGCAACGGGTTTGCCGCCAGAACACAGGTAAGTGCCGTGTGTGGTTCCCGC
GGGCCTGGCCTCTTTACGGGTTATGGCCCTTGCGTGCCTTGAATTACTTCCACCTGGCTGCAGTACGTGA
TTCTTGATCCCGAGCTTCGGGTTGGAAGTGGGTGGGAGAGTTCGAGGCCTTGCGCTTAAGGAGCCCCTTC
GCCTCGTGCTTGAGTTGAGGCCTGGCCTGGGCGCTGGGGCCGCCGCGTGCGAATCTGGTGGCACCTTCGC
GCCTGTCTCGCTGCTTTCGATAAGTCTCTAGCCATTTAAAATTTTTGATGACCTGCTGCGACGCTTTTTT
TCTGGCAAGATAGTCTTGTAAATGCGGGCCAAGATCTGCACACTGGTATTTCGGTTTTTGGGGCCGCGGG
CGGCGACGGGGCCCGTGCGTCCCAGCGCACATGTTCGGCGAGGCGGGGCCTGCGAGCGCGGCCACCGAGA
ATCGGACGGGGGTAGTCTCAAGCTGGCCGGCCTGCTCTGGTGCCTGGCCTCGCGCCGCCGTGTATCGCCC
CGCCCTGGGCGGCAAGGCTGGCCCGGTCGGCACCAGTTGCGTGAGCGGAAAGATGGCCGCTTCCCGGCCC
TGCTGCAGGGAGCTCAAAATGGAGGACGCGGCGCTCGGGAGAGCGGGCGGGTGAGTCACCCACACAAAGG
AAAAGGGCCTTTCCGTCCTCAGCCGTCGCTTCATGTGACTCCACGGAGTACCGGGCGCCGTCCAGGCACC
TCGATTAGTTCTCGAGCTTTTGGAGTACGTCGTCTTTAGGTTGGGGGGAGGGGTTTTATGCGATGGAGTT
TCCCCACACTGAGTGGGTGGAGACTGAAGTTAGGCCAGCTTGGCACTTGATGTAATTCTCCTTGGAATTT
GCCCTTTTTGAGTTTGGATCTTGGTTCATTCTCAAGCCTCAGACAGTGGTTCAAAGTTTTTTTCTTCCAT
TTCAGGTGTCGTGACGTACGGCCACCATGGGGGCAGGTGCCACCGGCCGCGCCATGGACGGGCCGCGCCT
GCTGCTGTTGCTGCTTCTGGGGGTGTCCCTTGGAGGTGCCAAGGAGGCATGCCCCACAGGCCTGTACACA
CACAGCGGTGAGTGCTGCAAAGCCTGCAACCTGGGCGAGGGTGTGGCCCAGCCTTGTGGAGCCAACCAGA
CCGTGTGTGAGCCCTGCCTGGACAGCGTGACGTTCTCCGACGTGGTGAGCGCGACCGAGCCGTGCAAGCC
GTGCACCGAGTGCGTGGGGCTCCAGAGCATGTCGGCGCCGTGCGTGGAGGCCGACGACGCCGTGTGCCGC
TGCGCCTACGGCTACTACCAGGATGAGACGACTGGGCGCTGCGAGGCGTGCCGCGTGTGCGAGGCGGGCT
CGGGCCTCGTGTTCTCCTGCCAGGACAAGCAGAACACCGTGTGCGAGGAGTGCCCCGACGGCACGTATTC
CGACGAGGCCAACCACGTGGACCCGTGCCTGCCCTGCACCGTGTGCGAGGACACCGAGCGCCAGCTCCGC
GAGTGCACACGCTGGGCCGACGCCGAGTGCGAGGAGATCCCTGGCCGTTGGATTACACGGTCCACACCCC
CAGAGGGCTCGGACAGCACAGCCCCCAGCACCCAGGAGCCTGAGGCACCTCCAGAACAAGACCTCATAGC
CAGCACGGTGGCAGGTGTGGTGACCACAGTGATGGGCAGCTCCCAGCCCGTGGTGACCCGAGGCACCACC
GACAACCTCATCCCTGTCTATTGCTCCATCCTGGCTGCTGTGGTTGTGGGCCTTGTGGCCTACATAGCCT
TCAAGAGGGGATCCGGCGCAACAAACTTCTCTCTGCTCAAACAAGCCGGCGACGTCGAAGAGAATCCTGG
GCCGATGGCCAAGTTGACCAGTGCCGTTCCGGTGCTCACCGCGCGCGACGTCGCCGGAGCGGTCGAGTTC
TGGACCGACCGGCTCGGGTTCTCCCGGGACTTCGTGGAGGACGACTTCGCCGGTGTGGTCCGGGACGACG
TGACCCTGTTCATCAGCGCGGTCCAGGACCAGGTGGTGCCGGACAACACCCTGGCCTGGGTGTGGGTGCG
CGGCCTGGACGAGCTGTACGCCGAGTGGTCGGAGGTCGTGTCCACGAACTTCCGGGACGCCTCCGGGCCG
GCCATGACCGAGATCGGCGAGCAGCCGTGGGGGCGGGAGTTCGCCCTGCGCGACCCGGCCGGCAACTGCG
TGCACTTCGTGGCCGAGGAGCAGGACTGAACGCGTTAAGTCGACAATCAACCTCTGGATTACAAAATTTG
TGAAAGATTGACTGGTATTCTTAACTATGTTGCTCCTTTTACGCTATGTGGATACGCTGCTTTAATGCCT
TTGTATCATGCTATTGCTTCCCGTATGGCTTTCATTTTCTCCTCCTTGTATAAATCCTGGTTGCTGTCTC
TTTATGAGGAGTTGTGGCCCGTTGTCAGGCAACGTGGCGTGGTGTGCACTGTGTTTGCTGACGCAACCCC
CACTGGTTGGGGCATTGCCACCACCTGTCAGCTCCTTTCCGGGACTTTCGCTTTCCCCCTCCCTATTGCC
ACGGCGGAACTCATCGCCGCCTGCCTTGCCCGCTGCTGGACAGGGGCTCGGCTGTTGGGCACTGACAATT
CCGTGGTGTTGTCGGGGAAATCATCGTCCTTTCCTTGGCTGCTCGCCTGTGTTGCCACCTGGATTCTGCG
CGGGACGTCCTTCTGCTACGTCCCTTCGGCCCTCAATCCAGCGGACCTTCCTTCCCGCGGCCTGCTGCCG
GCTCTGCGGCCTCTTCCGCGTCTTCGCCTTCGCCCTCAGACGAGTCGGATCTCCCTTTGGGCCGCCTCCC
CGCCTCGAGTCTAGAGGGCCCGTTTAAACCCGCTGATCAGCCTAACTAACTAAACTTGTTTATTGCAGCT
TATAATGGTTACAAATAAAGCAATAGCATCACAAATTTCACAAATAAAGCATTTTTTTCACTGCATTCTA
GTTGTGGTTTGTCCAAACTCATCAATGTATCTTATCATGTCTGGAATTGACTCAAATGATGTCAATTAGT
CTATCAGAAGCTCATCTGGTCTCCCTTCCGGGGGACAAGACATCCCTGTTTAATATTTAAACAGCAGTGT
TCCCAAACTGGGTTCTTATATCCCTTGCTCTGGTCAACCAGGTTGCAGGGTTTCCTGTCCTCACAGGAAC
GAAGTCCCTAAAGAAACAGTGGCAGCCAGGTTTAGCCCCGGAATTGACTGGATTCCTTTTTTAGGGCCCA
TTGGTATGGCTTTTTCCCCGTATCCCCCCAGGTGTCTGCAGGCTCAAAGAGCAGCGAGAAGCGTTCAGAG
GAAAGCGATCCCGTGCCACCTTCCCCGTGCCCGGGCTGTCCCCGCACGCTGCCGGCTCGGGGATGCGGGG
GGAGCGCCGGACCGGAGCGGAGCCCCGGGCGGCTCGCTGCTGCCCCCTAGCGGGGGAGGGACGTAATTAC
ATCCCTGGGGGCTTTGGGGGGGGGCTGTCCCTGATATCTATAACAAGAAAATATATATATAATAAGTTAT
CACGTAAGTAGAACATGAAATAACAATATAATTATCGTATGAGTTAAATCTTAAAAGTCACGTAAAAGAT
AATCATGCGTCATTTTGACTCACGCGGTCGTTATAGTTCAAAATCAGTGACACTTACCGCATTGACAAGC
ACGCCTCACGGGAGCTCCAAGCGGCGACTGAGATGTCCTAAATGCACAGCGACGGATTCGCGCTATTTAG
AAAGAGAGAGCAATATTTCAAGAATGCATGCGTCAATTTTACGCAGACTATCTTTCTAGGGTTAATCTAG
CTGCATCAGGATCATATCGTCGGGTCTTTTTTCCGGCTCAGTCATCGCCCAAGCTGGCGCTATCTGGGCA
TCGGGGAGGAAGAAGCCCGTGCCTTTTCCCGCGAGGTTGAAGCGGCATGGAAAGAGTTTGCCGAGGATGA
CTGCTGCTGCATTGACGTTGAGCGAAAACGCACGTTTACCATGATGATTCGGGAAGGTGTGGCCATGCAC
GCCTTTAACGGTGAACTGTTCGTTCAGGCCACCTGGGATACCAGTTCGTCGCGGCTTTTCCGGACACAGT
TCCGGATGGTCAGCCCGAAGCGCATCAGCAACCCGAACAATACCGGCGACAGCCGGAACTGCCGTGCCGG
TGTGCAGATTAATGACAGCGGTGCGGCGCTGGGATATTACGTCAGCGAGGACGGGTATCCTGGCTGGATG
CCGCAGAAATGGACATGGATACCCCGTGAGTTACCCGGCGGGCGCGCTTGGCGTAATCATGGTCATAGCT
GTTTCCTGTGTGAAATTGTTATCCGCTCACAATTCCACACAACATACGAGCCGGAAGCATAAAGTGTAAA
GCCTGGGGTGCCTAATGAGTGAGCTAACTCACATTAATTGCGTTGCGCTCACTGCCCGCTTTCCAGTCGG
GAAACCTGTCGTGCCAGCTGCATTAATGAATCGGCCAACGCGCGGGGAGAGGCGGTTTGCGTATTGGGCG
CTCTTCCGCTTCCTCGCTCACTGACTCGCTGCGCTCGGTCGTTCGGCTGCGGCGAGCGGTATCAGCTCAC
TCAAAGGCGGTAATACGGTTATCCACAGAATCAGGGGATAACGCAGGAAAGAACATGTGAGCAAAAGGCC
AGCAAAAGGCCAGGAACCGTAAAAAGGCCGCGTTGCTGGCGTTTTTCCATAGGCTCCGCCCCCCTGACGA
GCATCACAAAAATCGACGCTCAAGTCAGAGGTGGCGAAACCCGACAGGACTATAAAGATACCAGGCGTTT
CCCCCTGGAAGCTCCCTCGTGCGCTCTCCTGTTCCGACCCTGCCGCTTACCGGATACCTGTCCGCCTTTC
TCCCTTCGGGAAGCGTGGCGCTTTCTCATAGCTCACGCTGTAGGTATCTCAGTTCGGTGTAGGTCGTTCG
CTCCAAGCTGGGCTGTGTGCACGAACCCCCCGTTCAGCCCGACCGCTGCGCCTTATCCGGTAACTATCGT
CTTGAGTCCAACCCGGTAAGACACGACTTATCGCCACTGGCAGCAGCCACTGGTAACAGGATTAGCAGAG
CGAGGTATGTAGGCGGTGCTACAGAGTTCTTGAAGTGGTGGCCTAACTACGGCTACACTAGAAGAACAGT
ATTTGGTATCTGCGCTCTGCTGAAGCCAGTTACCTTCGGAAAAAGAGTTGGTAGCTCTTGATCCGGCAAA
CAAACCACCGCTGGTAGCGGTGGTTTTTTTGTTTGCAAGCAGCAGATTACGCGCAGAAAAAAAGGATCTC
AAGAAGATCCTTTGATCTTTTCTACGGGGTCTGACGCTCAGTGGAACGAAAACTCACGTTAAGGGATTTT
GGTCATGAGATTATCAAAAAGGATCTTCACCTAGATCCTTTTAAATTAAAAATGAAGTTTTAAATCAATC
TAAAGTATATATGAGTAAACTTGGTCTGACAGTTACCAATGCTTAATCAGTGAGGCACCTATCTCAGCGA
TCTGTCTATTTCGTTCATCCATAGTTGCCTGACTCCCCGTCGTGTAGATAACTACGATACGGGAGGGCTT
ACCATCTGGCCCCAGTGCTGCAATGATACCGCGAGACCCACGCTCACCGGCTCCAGATTTATCAGCAATA
AACCAGCCAGCCGGAAGGGCCGAGCGCAGAAGTGGTCCTGCAACTTTATCCGCCTCCATCCAGTCTATTA
ATTGTTGCCGGGAAGCTAGAGTAAGTAGTTCGCCAGTTAATAGTTTGCGCAACGTTGTTGCCATTGCTAC
AGGCATCGTGGTGTCACGCTCGTCGTTTGGTATGGCTTCATTCAGCTCCGGTTCCCAACGATCAAGGCGA
GTTACATGATCCCCCATGTTGTGCAAAAAAGCGGTTAGCTCCTTCGGTCCTCCGATCGTTGTCAGAAGTA
AGTTGGCCGCAGTGTTATCACTCATGGTTATGGCAGCACTGCATAATTCTCTTACTGTCATGCCATCCGT
AAGATGCTTTTCTGTGACTGGTGAGTACTCAACCAAGTCATTCTGAGAATAGTGTATGCGGCGACCGAGT
TGCTCTTGCCCGGCGTCAATACGGGATAATACCGCGCCACATAGCAGAACTTTAAAAGTGCTCATCATTG
GAAAACGTTCTTCGGGGCGAAAACTCTCAAGGATCTTACCGCTGTTGAGATCCAGTTCGATGTAACCCAC
TCGTGCACCCAACTGATCTTCAGCATCTTTTACTTTCACCAGCGTTTCTGGGTGAGCAAAAACAGGAAGG
CAAAATGCCGCAAAAAAGGGAATAAGGGCGACACGGAAATGTTGAATACTCATACTCTTCCTTTTTCAAT
ATTATTGAAGCATTTATCAGGGTTATTGTCTCATGAGCGGATACATATTTGAATGTATTTAGAAAAATAA
ACAAATAGGGGTTCCGCGCACATTTCCCCGAAAAGTGCCACCTAAATTGTAAGCGTTAATATTTTGTTAA
AATTCGCGTTAAATTTTTGTTAAATCAGCTCATTTTTTAACCAATAGGCCGAAATCGGCAAAATCCCTTA
TAAATCAAAAGAATAGACCGAGATAGGGT
[37 nt withheld, positions 8150-8186]
AAAGAACGTGGACTCCAACGTCAAAGG
[49 nt withheld, positions 8214-8262]
T
[91 nt withheld, positions 8264-8354]
G
[124 nt withheld, positions 8356-8479]
CCCATTCGCCATTCAGGCTGCGCAACTGTTGGGAAGGGCGATCGGTGCGGGCCTCTTCGCTATTACGCCA
GCTGGCGAAAGGGGGATGTGCTGCAAGGCGATTAAGTTGGGTAACGCCAGGGTTTTCCCAGTCACGACGT
TGTAAAACGACGGCCAGTGAG
